Addgene plasmid #225619: pEND-304_Cacnes_tetR
Purpose: C. acnes with tetR-based inducible expression of mCherry. pBRESP36A with P(PPA_RS09745)+RBS_2+TetR // P(BBa_23119-TetO1O3)+RBS_1+mCherry
Depositing lab: Marc Güell. Depositing organization: Universitat Pompeu Fabra. Publication: Synthetically programmed antioxidant delivery by a domesticated skin commensal. Nevot G, Santos-Moreno J, Campama-Sanz N, Toloza L, Parra-Cid C, Jansen PAM, Barbier I, Ledesma-Amaro R, van den Bogaard EH, Guell M. Cell Syst. 2025 Feb 19;16(2):101169. doi: 10.1016/j.cels.2025.101169. Epub 2025 Feb 6. PubMed 39919749.
Backbone
  Vector backbone: pEND-350
  Vector type: Bacterial Expression, Synthetic Biology
  Selectable markers: Erythromycin
Growth in bacteria
  Bacterial resistance: Ampicillin, 100 μg/mL
  Growth temperature: 37°C
  Growth strain: DH5alpha
  Copy number: Unknown
Gene/Insert
  Gene/Insert name: TetR
  Species: Synthetic
  Mutation: Codon optimized for Cutibacterium acnes
  Tag / fusion protein: 6xHis (C terminal on insert); mCherry-V5-6xHis (C terminal on backbone)
  Cloning method: Gibson Cloning
Terms and licenses: Academic/Nonprofit Terms; Industry Terms: Not Available to Industry
How to cite: pEND-304_Cacnes_tetR was a gift from Marc Güell (Addgene plasmid # 225619 ; http://n2t.net/addgene:225619 ; RRID:Addgene_225619)
