[The description below was written by a language model from this plasmid's Addgene catalogue record and pLannotate feature annotations shown in this document.]
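Description:
pEND-304_Cacnes_tetR is a 10.8 kb E. coli–Cutibacterium acnes shuttle plasmid for bacterial expression and synthetic biology, carrying a TetR-based inducible circuit that controls mCherry. The catalogue lists pEND-350 as the backbone and describes the design as pBRESP36A-derived. In E. coli it is maintained through a pBR322-type module: a ColE1/pMB1 origin with the rop copy-number regulator and the bom mobility region, plus β-lactamase under its own promoter for ampicillin selection. Selection in C. acnes relies on erythromycin, provided by ermE, a 23S rRNA methyltransferase from Saccharopolyspora erythraea. In this plasmid ermE is flanked by two Tn5 mosaic ends. A stretch of roughly 4 kb downstream of mCherry carries no annotations. It may hold the functions needed for maintenance in C. acnes, but the record does not identify them.

The payload consists of two expression units. The first expresses a synthetic TetR repressor, codon-optimized for C. acnes and carrying a C-terminal 6xHis tag. It is driven by the promoter of the native locus PPA_RS09745 with a ribosome binding site the record calls RBS_2; the annotation software matches a phage T7 gene 10 RBS just upstream of the coding sequence. The second unit uses the strong constitutive BBa_J23119 promoter flanked on both sides by tet operator sequences (TetO1O3), followed by RBS_1 and mCherry fused to V5 and 6xHis tags. The reporter lies across the numbering origin of the circular sequence, immediately downstream of this hybrid promoter.

TetR bound to the operators should repress mCherry, and a tetracycline-class inducer should release the repressor and switch on red fluorescence. The plasmid serves to demonstrate and characterize inducible gene expression in this skin commensal, as part of work on engineering C. acnes.
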