Features (pLannotate 1.2.2; 15 found; start..end, strand, type, name):
     75..782     +  CDS            mCherry: mCherry is a basic (constitutively fluorescent) red fluorescent protein published in 2004, derived from Discosoma sp.. It is reported to be a very rapidly-maturing monomer with low acid sensitivity.
   4925..5305    -  CDS            YPB1_ECOLX: Protein predicted: Swiss-Prot protein existence level 4. From Escherichia coli.
   5322..5513    +  CDS            rop: Rop protein, which maintains plasmids at low copy number; rop
   5615..5755    +  misc_feature   bom: basis of mobility region from pBR322
   5941..6529    -  rep_origin     ori: high-copy-number ColE1/pMB1/pBR322/pUC origin of replication
   6700..7560    -  CDS            AmpR: β-lactamase; bla; confers resistance to ampicillin, carbenicillin, and related antibiotics
   7561..7665    -  promoter       AmpR promoter: bla
   7816..7834    +  misc_feature   Tn5 ME: hyperactive mosaic end for Tn5 transposase recognition (Reznikoff et al., 2004)
   7844..8986    -  CDS            ermE: ERME_SACEN - Experimental evidence at protein level: Swiss-Prot protein existence level 1. This protein produces a dimethylation of the adenine residue at position 2085 in 23S rRNA, resulting in reduced affinity between ribosomes and macrolide-lincosamide-streptogramin B antibiotics. From Saccharopolyspora erythraea (strain ATCC 11635 / DSM 40517 / JCM 4748 / NBRC 13426 / NCIMB 8594 / NRRL 2338).
   9202..9220    -  misc_feature   Tn5 ME: hyperactive mosaic end for Tn5 transposase recognition (Reznikoff et al., 2004)
   9717..9739    +  RBS            RBS: efficient ribosome binding site from bacteriophage T7 gene 10 (Olins and Rangwala, 1989)
   9747..10367   +  CDS            tetR: TETR2_ECOLX - Experimental evidence at protein level: Swiss-Prot protein existence level 1. TetR is the repressor of the tetracycline resistance element; its N-terminal region forms a helix-turn-helix structure and binds DNA. Binding of tetracycline to TetR reduces the repressor affinity for the tetracycline resistance gene (tetA) promoter operator sites. From Escherichia coli.
  10760..10779   +  promoter       PLtetO-1 promoter (fragment): modified phage lambda PL promoter with tet operator sites (Lutz and Bujard, 1997)
  10779..10813   +  promoter       J23119 promoter: bacterial promoter (Registry of Standard Biological Parts BBa J23119)
  10814..10833   +  promoter       PLtetO-1 promoter (fragment): modified phage lambda PL promoter with tet operator sites (Lutz and Bujard, 1997)
>Addgene plasmid #225619 | pEND-304_Cacnes_tetR | addgene full sequence | sequence record 451400 | Addgene NGS Result
GTAGTGCTTATCAGACCCAATACTGTTGAACAGCCTGCGGTCCGGTCCACTTATAAATATAGAGGAGGTT
TGATATGGTGTCCAAAGGCGAGGAGGATAACATGGCGATCATCAAGGAGTTCATGCGCTTCAAGGTCCAC
ATGGAGGGCTCCGTCAACGGCCACGAATTTGAGATCGAAGGTGAGGGGGAGGGCCGGCCGTACGAAGGCA
CGCAGACGGCCAAGCTGAAGGTCACCAAAGGGGGCCCGCTGCCCTTCGCGTGGGACATCCTGTCCCCTCA
GTTCATGTACGGTTCCAAGGCCTACGTCAAGCACCCCGCGGACATTCCGGACTACCTGAAACTCTCCTTC
CCGGAAGGCTTCAAATGGGAGCGGGTCATGAACTTCGAAGACGGCGGTGTGGTCACCGTCACCCAGGACT
CGTCCCTTCAAGACGGTGAGTTTATCTACAAGGTCAAGCTGCGCGGTACCAACTTTCCGTCCGACGGCCC
TGTCATGCAGAAGAAGACTATGGGCTGGGAGGCCAGCTCCGAGCGTATGTATCCAGAGGATGGCGCTCTT
AAGGGTGAGATCAAGCAGAGACTGAAGCTCAAGGACGGCGGTCACTACGACGCCGAGGTCAAGACCACCT
ACAAGGCGAAGAAACCGGTCCAGCTGCCGGGCGCTTACAACGTCAACATCAAGCTGGACATCACTTCTCA
CAACGAGGACTACACTATCGTCGAGCAATATGAGCGTGCCGAGGGCCGCCACTCCACTGGCGGCATGGAC
GAGCTGTACAAGTCCCGCATCGAGGGCCGCGGTAAGCCGATCCCGAACCCGCTGTTGGGCCTGGATTCCA
CTCGCACGGGCCACCATCACCACCACCACTGATCGCTGGGACGCCCGGTTTCTACACGATTGAGCACTGT
CTCCTGCAGGCTCGGTACCAAATTCCAGAAAAGAGGCCTCCCGAAAGGGGGGCCTTTTTTCGTTTTGGTC
CTAATAGATAAAGGATAGGTCTGGTAGTGTTGTTCGTTCTCGCAGGTAAATCAATAATACTCTGCAGTTC
CGTAGACTTTTCAGTGGGACAGGGTAGCGATAACAGATAGATTGTAATAAGACACAGTAGGTGCTCGTAG
TTGCGTGAAGAGAACCGCTCAGGAAATCCAGTCAGAAGTATTGGTAATCGTTGAAAACTCAGTCGACGCA
CTTACTGAAGACGTCCTATTACACTCGTCGTTGGAAACTGAAGATGCGGCCGCGGAAACACAGAAAAAAG
CCCGCACCTGACAGTGCGGGCTTTTTTTTTCGACCAAAGGTAGCGAACGACGAGTCACTGTTGAGGATAA
ATACTTTCTCTACTAGGCGCCTGTTACACAGGTCCTCAGCGGCGCGCCGAAACTGAACCTGTTATTTTAC
GCTACGGACGCCCGGTCATGACGCTGAGTTAGTGGCGCAGCTGCGCTCTGAGAACGAGTTTTTACGGCGT
CAGGTCGAGCAGCAGGCGCGCACGATCGAACGGCAGGCTGAGGCACACGCGGTGGTCTCAGCGCAGCTCA
CACGGGTTGGCCAGCTTGAGGCCGGCGACGCAGCAGCACCGACACTGGCACCCGTTGAAAGGCCGGCTCC
GCGACGGCGGTGGTGGCAGCGTCGGTAGCGGTCAGGATCGCTCTGGCGTGACGAGTGTGTCTGGCAGTGC
GAACAGTTGCTCGACCAGTGGCAGCAGAAGCGAGATCGCTGCGTGGTGCTGTTCCTCGGTCAGTTCGTCG
AGGACTGGCGGGTCTTGCTGCGTCCAGCCGATCGCCTCGGCGGCCAAGGTCAGTTCCAAGCTGTGCCAAC
GCACACGCCCCTCGGCTGACAGCTGAGTCTCGAACTGTGCAACTGGACCGGCCGGAAGATGCACGTTGCC
GAGGTCGTGAGTGGCCAAGCGCACGTCAAAGAGTGCTGCTTCGTAGCCGCGCAGAAATGGCAGTGCTCGG
TCGATTCGGATCGGCCTGCCCAGGTACATTCCGGGCCGCTTGATGAACGCCTCCGCGTAGAAGCGCACCG
TTCTCGGCCCGGCCTCGTGATCTGTCACTGTGCACGCTCCTCTCGATGGTTCTCGACGCTACCGGAGACC
ACCGACGTTCATGCCCAGCGCAGCGACCTGAAAGGACCAAGCCGAGTTAGCCGTGCTAACCGTATAGCTT
GCTCCGTCGCCTCTGAGGGCAACCACCTGCGCAGCAGGTGGGCGGCAGCCCGCGCGCAAGCGCCTACCGG
GTTTGGGCACAGCCCATAAATCAACGCCTCCGGTGTTGAAGCGATCGTGTGTCACGATTGCTATGCTTGC
TACCCCTTCAGGGTTTTCGTATACACAAATCAAGTTTTTTCGTATACGCTAATGCCATGAGTGAGCATCT
ACTGCACGGCAAGCCCGTCACCAACGAGCAGATTCAGGCATGGGCAGACGAGGCCGAGGCCGGATACGAC
CTGCCCAAACTCCCCAAGCCACGGCGCGGACGCCCGCCCGTAGGAGACGGTCCGGGCACCGTCGTACCCG
TGCGTCTCGACGCGGCCACCGTTGCCGCTCTCACAGAACGAGCAACAGCCGAGGGCATCACGAACCGTTC
AGACGCGATCCGAGCCGCAGTCCACGAGTGGACACGGGTTGCCTGACCTCCACGACTCAGCACGCAAGCA
CTACCAACGAGACCGGCTCGACGACACGGCCGTGCTCTACGCGGCCACCCACGTTCTCAACTCCCGGCCA
CTCGACGACGAAGACGACCCGCGCCGCTGGCTCATGATCGGAACCGACCCAGCAGGCCGCCTACTCGAAC
TCGTCGCACTGATCTACGACGACGGCTACGAACTGATCATCCACGCAATGAAAGCCCGCACCCAATACCT
CGACCAGCTCTAACCAAGAAAGGAACCTGATGAGCGACCAGCTAGACAGCGACCGCAACTACGACCCGAT
GATCTTCGACGTGATGCGCGAGACCGCGAACCGCGTCGTCGCCACGTACGTTGCATGGGAAGATGAAGCC
GCTGATCCCCGCGAGGCTGCGCACTGGCAGGCCGAGCGATTCCGCACCCGGCACGAGGTGCGCGCCGTCG
ACCCTGACAGCCGGCGAGCAGTTCAGGCGAAGATCGCACAGCTGCGCGAGGAACTAGCCGCAATGCCCGA
ACACGCCCCAGCCATCCCTTGGAGCAGGTGGCAGCGTCAGGGGAGTCGGGGGATGTTTGGCAGGGGATGT
GGAAAGAGAGTTCGCTTTGCTCACATGGCTCAACCGGGTAACTAACTGATATGGGGTCTTCGTCGCCCAC
TTTGAACACGCCGAGGAATGGACCACGCTGAACGTGACTCGCATGCTTCACTGCATGTATGGATTCGTTC
GAGACGTTGTTCCCTGAGAGCTGGCTGCCACGCAAGCCGCTGGCGTCAGCCGAGAAGTCTGGGGCGTACC
GGCACGTGACTCGGCAGAGGGCGCTGGAGCTGCCTTACATCGAAGCGAACCCGTTGGTCATGCAGTCCTT
GGTCATCACCGATCGAGATGCTTCGGATGCTGACTGGGCCGCAGACCTCGCTGGGCTGCCTTCACCGTCC
TACGTGTCCATGAACCGTGTCACGACCACCGGACACATCGTCTATGCCTTGAAGAACCCTGTGTGTCTGA
CCGATGCCGCGCGGCGACGGCCTATCAACCTGCTCGCCCGCGTCGAGCAGGGCCTATGCGACGTTCTCGG
CGGCGATGCATCCTACGGGCACCGGATCACAAAGAACCCGCTCAGCACCGCCCATGCGACCCTCTGGGGC
CCCGCAGACGCGCTCTACGAGCTGCGCGCCCTCGCACACACCCTCGACGAGATCCACGCACTGCCGGAGG
CAGGGAACCCGCGTCGCAACGTCACCCGATCAACGGTCGGCCGCAACGTCACCCTGTTCGACACCACCCG
CATGTGGGCATACCGGGCCGTCCGGCACTCCTGGGGCGGCCCGGTCGCCGAATGGGAGCACACCGTATTC
GAGCACATCCACCTACTGAACGAGACGATCATCGCCGACGAATTCGCCACAGGCCCCCTCGGCTTGAACG
AACTTAAGCACTTATCTCGATCCATTTCCCGATGGGTCTGGCGCAACTTCACCCCCGAAACCTTCCGCGC
ACGCCAGAAAGCGATCAGCCTCCGTGGAGCATCCAAAGGCGGCAAAGAAGGCGGCCACAAAGGCGGCATT
GCCAGTGGCGCATCACGGCGCGCCCATACCCGTCAACAGTTCTTGGAGGGTCTCTCATGACCACACGTGA
ACGTCTCCCCCGCAACGGCTACAGCATCGCCGCTGCTGCGAAAAAGCTCGGTGTCTCCGAGTCCACCGTC
AAGCGGTGGACTTCCGAGCCACGCGAGGAGTTCGTGGCCCGCGTTGCCGCACGCCACGCGCGGATTCGTG
AGCTGCGCTCGGAGGGTCAGAGCATGCGTGCGATTGCTGCCGAGGTCGGGGTTTCCGTGGGCACCGTGCA
CTACGCGCTGAACAAGAATCGAACTGACGCATGACCGTAACGCCGCACGATGAGCATTTTCTTGATCGTG
CACCGCTTGGCACTACGTTCGCGTGCGGTTGCACAGTGCGCGCCACGTTCTTATCCTGCGGCCATTGTGG
CTACAGCCAATGGGGGGCATCAGCAACGGACGTTGAACCCGGTGGGCAAGTGTTACTCAGGGGGACATGC
CCAGTCTGCGGCGCTCGGATTGACGGTATGGCAGTCGTGCATGCGGCCCCACCGTCAAACTCATTCAGGT
ATCAGTGAGAACCCTCATGGCACCCCCTCGTGACACGTTCTCGTTGCGATCAGCTGCGGCCAAGCTTGAT
CTTCGGGCAGCGTTGGGTCCTGGCCACGGGTGCGCATGATCGTGCTCCTGTCGTTGAGGACCCGGCTAGG
CTGGCGGGGTTGCCTTACTGGTTAGCAGAATGAATCACCGATACGCGAGCGAACGTGAAGCGACTGCTGC
TGCAAAACGTCTGCGACCTGAGCAACAACATGAATGGTCTTCGGTTTCCGTGTTTCGTAAAGTCTGGAAA
CGCGGAAGTCAGCGCCCTGCACCATTATGTTCCGGATCTGCATCGCAGGATGCTGCTGGCTACCCTGTGG
AACACCTACATCTGTATTAACGAAGCGCTGGCATTGACCCTGAGTGATTTTTCTCTGGTCCCGCCGCATC
CATACCGCCAGTTGTTTACCCTCACAACGTTCCAGTAACCGGGCATGTTCATCATCAGTAACCCGTATCG
TGAGCATCCTCTCTCGTTTCATCGGTATCATTACCCCCATGAACAGAAATCCCCCTTACACGGAGGCATC
AGTGACCAAACAGGAAAAAACCGCCCTTAACATGGCCCGCTTTATCAGAAGCCAGACATTAACGCTTCTG
GAGAAACTCAACGAGCTGGACGCGGATGAACAGGCAGACATCTGTGAATCGCTTCACGACCACGCTGATG
AGCTTTACCGCAGCTGCCTCGCGCGTTTCGGTGATGACGGTGAAAACCTCTGACACATGCAGCTCCCGGA
GACGGTCACAGCTTGTCTGTAAGCGGATGCCGGGAGCAGACAAGCCCGTCAGGGCGCGTCAGCGGGTGTT
GGCGGGTGTCGGGGCGCAGCCATGACCCAGTCACGTAGCGATAGCGGAGTGTATACTGGCTTAACTATGC
GGCATCAGAGCAGATTGTACTGAGAGTGCACCATATGCGGTGTGAAATACCGCACAGATGCGTAAGGAGA
AAATACCGCATCAGGCGCTCTTCCGCTTCCTCGCTCACTGACTCGCTGCGCTCGGTCGTTCGGCTGCGGC
GAGCGGTATCAGCTCACTCAAAGGCGGTAATACGGTTATCCACAGAATCAGGGGATAACGCAGGAAAGAA
CATGTGAGCAAAAGGCCAGCAAAAGGCCAGGAACCGTAAAAAGGCCGCGTTGCTGGCGTTTTTCCATAGG
CTCCGCCCCCCTGACGAGCATCACAAAAATCGACGCTCAAGTCAGAGGTGGCGAAACCCGACAGGACTAT
AAAGATACCAGGCGTTTCCCCCTGGAAGCTCCCTCGTGCGCTCTCCTGTTCCGACCCTGCCGCTTACCGG
ATACCTGTCCGCCTTTCTCCCTTCGGGAAGCGTGGCGCTTTCTCATAGCTCACGCTGTAGGTATCTCAGT
TCGGTGTAGGTCGTTCGCTCCAAGCTGGGCTGTGTGCACGAACCCCCCGTTCAGCCCGACCGCTGCGCCT
TATCCGGTAACTATCGTCTTGAGTCCAACCCGGTAAGACACGACTTATCGCCACTGGCAGCAGCCACTGG
TAACAGGATTAGCAGAGCGAGGTATGTAGGCGGTGCTACAGAGTTCTTGAAGTGGTGGCCTAACTACGGC
TACACTAGAAGGACAGTATTTGGTATCTGCGCTCTGCTGAAGCCAGTTACCTTCGGAAAAAGAGTTGGTA
GCTCTTGATCCGGCAAACAAACCACCGCTGGTAGCGGTGGTTTTTTTGTTTGCAAGCAGCAGATTACGCG
CAGAAAAAAAGGATCTCAAGAAGATCCTTTGATCTTTTCTACGGGGTCTGACGCTCAGTGGAACGAAAAC
TCACGTTAAGGGATTTTGGTCATGAGATTATCAAAAAGGATCTTCACCTAGATCCTTTTAAATTAAAAAT
GAAGTTTTAAATCAATCTAAAGTATATATGAGTAAACTTGGTCTGACAGTTACCAATGCTTAATCAGTGA
GGCACCTATCTCAGCGATCTGTCTATTTCGTTCATCCATAGTTGCCTGACTCCCCGTCGTGTAGATAACT
ACGATACGGGAGGGCTTACCATCTGGCCCCAGTGCTGCAATGATACCGCGAGACCCACGCTCACCGGCTC
CAGATTTATCAGCAATAAACCAGCCAGCCGGAAGGGCCGAGCGCAGAAGTGGTCCTGCAACTTTATCCGC
CTCCATCCAGTCTATTAATTGTTGCCGGGAAGCTAGAGTAAGTAGTTCGCCAGTTAATAGTTTGCGCAAC
GTTGTTGCCATTGCTGCAGGCATCGTGGTGTCACGCTCGTCGTTTGGTATGGCTTCATTCAGCTCCGGTT
CCCAACGATCAAGGCGAGTTACATGATCCCCCATGTTGTGCAAAAAAGCGGTTAGCTCCTTCGGTCCTCC
GATCGTTGTCAGAAGTAAGTTGGCCGCAGTGTTATCACTCATGGTTATGGCAGCACTGCATAATTCTCTT
ACTGTCATGCCATCCGTAAGATGCTTTTCTGTGACTGGTGAGTACTCAACCAAGTCATTCTGAGAATAGT
GTATGCGGCGACCGAGTTGCTCTTGCCCGGCGTCAACACGGGATAATACCGCGCCACATAGCAGAACTTT
AAAAGTGCTCATCATTGGAAAACGTTCTTCGGGGCGAAAACTCTCAAGGATCTTACCGCTGTTGAGATCC
AGTTCGATGTAACCCACTCGTGCACCCAACTGATCTTCAGCATCTTTTACTTTCACCAGCGTTTCTGGGT
GAGCAAAAACAGGAAGGCAAAATGCCGCAAAAAAGGGAATAAGGGCGACACGGAAATGTTGAATACTCAT
ACTCTTCCTTTTTCAATATTATTGAAGCATTTATCAGGGTTATTGTCTCATGAGCGGATACATATTTGAA
TGTATTTAGAAAAATAAACAAATAGGGGTTCCGCGCACATTTCCCCGAAAAGTGCCACCTGACGTCTAAG
AAACCATTATTATCATGACATTAACCTATAAAAATAGGCGTATCACGAGGCCCTTTCGTCTTCAAGAATT
CAAGCTTGTCGACGTTAACCTGCAGGCATGCGGATCCGGTACCAGCTGTCTCTTATACACATCTCTGCAG
TTAACGCTGACCCGGACCACCACGACGACCCGGACGACCACCGGTACGACCACCACCAGACGGACCGCGG
CGACCACCCTGGTCACCCTGTTCACGTTCACCGGTACGACCGTCGTCACGGTTACGACCAGAAGAACGAC
GGTCACCGTGACCAGACGCTTGCCGGTCTCTGCGATCTTGGCCCCCGGTACGTCTGTCACCACGGTCCTG
ACCACCGGTACGACGGTCGCCCCTATCCTGTCCACCCGTCCTACGACCACGCTGCGGCTGACCACCACGC
GGTTCGTTTTTCTGGTCCAGACGTTCGAACAGACGCAGCCACTGTTCCGGACGAACGTAAGCAACAACAG
CACCACCACCAACACCAGCGTGGTCCAGAGCAGCTTCAACACGACGACGCGGGTATTTACGCAGCAGAGA
AGCCTGGATGTTACCACCAACACCGGTGAAGCACAGTTCAACCATAGATTCGTAACGTTCCAGAGCAGCA
CCTTCCAGCAGCGGTTCAGCACGACGACGCAGACGCATGATAGCAGAGTCAACTTTCGGAACCGGTTTGA
ACAGACGACGATCGACTTTTTCAACGAATTCCCATTCGAACAGCGGCCAGGTCATAACGGTCAGACGAGA
CCAACGACCGTAGTCACCGGTACGTTTACGAGCGAATTCCAGCTGGGTAACCATGGTAGCGGTTTCGATG
GTCGGAGCTTCCAGGCACCAGTCAACGATAGCAGAGGTGATACCGTACGGGATAGCACCAACGAAAGCGA
ACGGTTCCGGCGGCGGTTCAGCGGTCAGGAAGTCAGCGTTAACAACTTCGATGTTCGGGTGACCAGACAG
TTTTTCACGCAGAGATTTAGCCAGACGCGGGTCGATTTCGTAAGAGGTAACCTGACGAGCACGGTCAGCC
AGTTCACGGGTCAGCAGACCTTCACCCGGACCAGCTTCCAGAACCGGCAGGTCCGGACGCAGTTCAGCGG
TTTCAGCGATACGAGCGATGGTTTTACGGTCACGCAGGAAGTTCTGGCCGAATTGGCGGCGGTTACGGTC
ACGCTCGGTACGGCCGAGGACGGGGCGATTCTGGTTGGGGTGCTGGCGGTCTTGGTTGCGGCGGCGGGGG
CGGGGCTGTTCATCGGAGGAGGACATGACGATCTCCCGATGTGTCGTACGTATGGGAATTGACGAAAATC
ATATAGATTTTCAGTTGAAGTGTAGCACTGCATAGTGTCATCGAAGTGTCGGCGGCAACGGTATGCCCGG
TAGGGGGTGGGTCTGCCTTTCGGTTTCGTGAACCTGATGCGGCGACGCGCATGTAGCCGATAACCCCTAG
ACTCGCCCGTGCAGATCGTCGGTGTGGATCCAGATGTGTATAAGAGACAGCTGGTACCGGCCGCTGCTGT
GCGTGCGGGCGTGAGCGTTTCTACGCTGCGGCGCAGGAAATCAGAGCTTGAGGCTGCCGGAGCGACGGTA
GACCCGTCCGGTTGGGTGGTGCCACTGCGTGCACTCAAGGTCGTTTTTGGGGTGTCAGATGAGACCTCGA
ATGCGAATACCAGTAAATCCTGACCTGTGAGTTGTGAATTCATAGGATAGATTCTGGAAACTTTACCGTC
CGAGCTCCAGCCTGCGGTCCGGACACCGACGATCTGCACGGGCGAGTCTAGGGGTTATCGGCTACATGCG
CGTCGCCGCATCAGGTTCACGAAACCGAAAGGCAGACCCACCCCCTACCGGGCATACCGTTGCCGCCGAC
ACTTCGATGACACTATGCAGTGCTACACTTCAACTGAAAATCTATATGATTTTCGTCAATTCTCGCTGGG
ACGCCCGTAGAACTCTGTGAGGATAAAGTCTCCCTTACAGCCTGCGGTCCGGTAATTTTGTTTAACTTTA
AGAAGGAGATATACATATGTCAAGACTAGATAAGAGCAAGGTCATTAACAGCGCACTGGAGTTACTAAAC
GAAGTTGGAATAGAGGGATTGACTACACGAAAATTAGCACAGAAATTAGGAGTAGAACAACCGACACTTT
ATTGGCACGTTAAAAATAAAAGAGCTTTGCTGGATGCTTTAGCTATAGAAATGCTAGACCGACACCACAC
ACATTTTTGCCCCTTAGAAGGAGAAAGTTGGCAAGATTTCCTACGTAACAACGCCAAATCATTTAGATGC
GCGCTATTATCACACCGCGACGGCGCCAAAGTTCACCTCGGGACAAGACCTACGGAGAAGCAATACGAAA
CCCTAGAGAATCAATTAGCCTTTCTATGTCAACAAGGATTCAGTTTGGAAAACGCCCTCTACGCCCTATC
AGCCGTTGGTCATTTTACATTGGGATGCGTTTTAGAGGATCAGGAACATCAAGTAGCAAAAGAAGAAAGA
GAGACACCCACCACCGACAGCATGCCACCATTATTACGTCAAGCTATTGAACTATTCGATCATCAGGGAG
CGGAACCGGCATTTTTATTTGGCCTCGAATTAATCATATGTGGTTTAGAAAAACAATTAAAGTGTGAATC
TGGATCCCATCATCACCATCACCACTGATAATCGCTGGGACGCCCGCTCGAGCAATAAACAGTTGATAGG
GCTTCTCCGTTACCATGGTTCAGCCAAAAAACTTAAGACCGCCGGTCTTGTCCACTACCTTGCAGTAATG
CGGTGGACAGGATCGGCGGTTTTCTTTTCTCTTCTCAATTCTTCTGACCTGTAACGAATAATAGATAGTA
AAGTAGTCTCCGATTGAGTTTTCTCTGCCGAGTCCCACCCAGTTCTGTGATTTCAGTAAGTTGGTAATTG
ATACACTGTTGCGAGAACTGGTGCCTGGTAGTAGATAGGTTGTTATTGAGTAAGAAGGTAAAGTGAACGA
AATCCCTGAAACTGAGACTGTAGAAAATAAGCTTCAGCCTGCGGTCCGGTCCCTATCAGTGATAGAGATT
GACAGCTAGCTCAGTCCTAGGTATAATGCTAGCTCCCTATCAGTGATAGAGATCGCTGGGACGCCCG
